>Addgene plasmid #38279 | pMXs-puro GFP-p62 L343A | addgene partial sequence | sequence record 51421 | EGFP-C 5'-CATGGTCCTGCTGGAGTTCGTG-3'
TGGACGAGCTGTACAAGGGTGGCGGTGGCTCGGGCGGTGGTGGGTCGGGTGGCGGCGGATCTATCGATGA
ATTGAATTCCATGGCGTCGTTCACGGTGAAGGCCTATCTTCTGGGCAAGGAGGAGGCGACCCGCGAGATC
CGCCGCTTCAGCTTCTGCTTCAGCCCGGAGCCGGAGGCGGAAGCCCAAGCCGCGGCCGGCCCGGGGCCCT
GCGAGAGGCTGCTGAGCCGAGTGGCTGTGCTGTTCCCCACGCTGAGGCCTGGCGGCTTCCAGGCGCACTA
CCGCGATGAGGATGGGGACTTGGTTGCCTTTTCCAGTGATGAGGAGCTGACAATGGCTATGTCCTATGTG
AAAGATGACATCTTCCGCATCTACATTAAAGAGAAGAAGGAGTGCCGGCGGGAACATCGCCCACCATGTG
CTCAGGAGGCACCCCGAAACATGGTGCACCCCAATGTGATCTGTGATGGTTGCAACGGGCCTGTGGTGGG
AACTCGCTATAAGTGCAGTGTGTGCCCAGACTACGACCTGTGCAGCGTGTGCGAGGGGAAGGGCCTGCAC
AGGGAACACAGCAAGCTCATCTTTCCCAACCCCTTTGGCCACCTCTCTGATAGCTTCTCTCATAGCCGCT
GGCTTCGG
