>Addgene plasmid #38279 | pMXs-puro GFP-p62 L343A | addgene partial sequence | sequence record 53758 | mSqstm1-F 5'-ATGTGGAACATGGAGGGAAG
AGTTCCAGCACAGGCACAGAAGACAAGAGTAACACTCAGCCAAGCAGCTGCTCTTCGGAAGTCAGCAAAC
CTGACGGGGCTGGGGAGGGCCCTGCTCAGTCTCTGACAGAGCAAATGAAAAAGATAGCCTTGGAGTCGGT
GGGACAGCCAGAGGAACAGATGGAGTCGGGAAACTGCTCAGGAGGAGACGATGACTGGACACATGCGTCT
TCAAAAGAAGTGGACCCATCTACAGGTGAACTCCAGTCTCTACAGATGCCAGAATCGGAAGGGCCAAGCT
CTCTAGACCCCTCACAGGAAGGACCCACAGGGCTGAAGGAAGCTGCCCTATACCCACATCTCCCACCAGA
GGCTGATCCCCGGCTGATTGAGTCCCTCTCCCAGATGCTGTCCATGGGTTTCTCGGATGAAGGCGGCTGG
CTCACCAGGCTCCTACAGACCAAGAATTACGACATCGGGGCTGCTCTGGACACGATCCAGTATTCGAAGC
ACCCTCCACCATTGTGAGAATTCACGCGTTCGCGAGTTAACGGATCCCTCGAGCGGCCGCCAGCACAGTG
GTCGACCTGTGGAATGTGTGTCAGTTAGGGTGTGGAAAGTCCCCAGGCTCCCCAGCAGGCAGAAGTATGC
AAAGCATGCATCTCAATTAGTCAGCAACCAGGTGTGGAAAGTCCCCAGGCTCCCCAGCAGGCAGAAGTAT
GCAAAGCATGCATCTCAATTAGTCAGCAACCATAGTCCCGCCCCTAACTCCGCCCATCCCGCCCCTAACT
CCGCCCAGTTCCGCCCATTCTCCGCCCCATGGCTGACTAATTTTTTTTATTTATGCAGAGGCCGAGGCCG
CCTCGGCCTCTGAGCTATTCCAGAAGTAGTGAGGAG
