[The description below was written by a language model from this plasmid's Addgene catalogue record.]
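Description:
pMXs-puro GFP-p62 L343A is a retroviral mammalian expression plasmid built on the pMXs-puro backbone, a vector of about 6.9 kb before the insert is added. It is propagated in E. coli as a high-copy plasmid under ampicillin selection. Mammalian cells that have taken up the construct can be selected with puromycin. As with retroviral vectors of this type, the plasmid is intended to be introduced into packaging cells to produce virus that stably integrates the expression cassette into target cells. No feature table is provided, so the promoter arrangement, LTRs, packaging signal and replication origin are not itemised. In pMX-series vectors, expression of the insert is generally driven from the viral 5′ LTR.

The payload is mouse Sequestosome-1 (Sqstm1, also called p62), an insert of roughly 1.3 kb cloned between two EcoRI sites that were both retained. It is fused at its N terminus to EGFP, which is already present in the backbone, so the product is a GFP-p62 fusion that can be followed by fluorescence microscopy. The insert carries a single leucine-to-alanine substitution at position 343. The record does not spell out the effect of this change. However, the associated study concerns whether p62 targeting to the autophagosome formation site depends on self-oligomerisation or on LC3 binding, which suggests the mutant serves as an LC3-interaction-deficient variant. The construct is therefore suited to making stable cell lines that express fluorescent mutant p62, for comparing its localisation and behaviour in autophagy with wild-type p62.
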