Addgene plasmid #38279: pMXs-puro GFP-p62 L343A
Depositing lab: Noboru Mizushima. Depositing organization: University of Tokyo, Graduate School of Medicine. Publication: p62 Targeting to the autophagosome formation site requires self-oligomerization but not LC3 binding. Itakura E, Mizushima N. J Cell Biol. 2011 Jan 10;192(1):17-27. 10.1083/jcb.201009067 PubMed 21220506.
Backbone
  Vector backbone: pMXs-puro
  Backbone manufacturer: Dr. Toshio Kitamura of the University of Tokyo
  Backbone size w/o insert (bp): 6878
  Vector type: Mammalian Expression, Retroviral
  Selectable markers: Puromycin
Growth in bacteria
  Bacterial resistance: Ampicillin, 100 μg/mL
  Growth temperature: 37°C
  Growth strain: DH5alpha
  Copy number: High Copy
Gene/Insert
  Gene/Insert name: Sequestosome-1 (alt names: p62; Sqstm1)
  Species: M. musculus (mouse)
  Insert size (bp): 1300
  Mutation: changed L343A
  GenBank ID: U57413
  Entrez Gene: Sqstm1 (a.k.a. A170, OSF-6, Osi, STAP, STONE14, p62)
  Tag / fusion protein: EGFP (N terminal on backbone)
  Cloning method: Restriction Enzyme; 5′ cloning site EcoRI (not destroyed); 3′ cloning site EcoRI (not destroyed)
  Sequencing primers: 5′ CGACCACTACCAGCAGAACA; 3′ AAAATTAGTCAGCCATGGGG
Resource information
  A portion of this plasmid was derived from a plasmid made by: p62 cDNA was provied by Dr. Masaaki Komatsu (Tokyo Metropolitan Institute of Medical Science, Tokyo, Japan).
Terms and licenses: Academic/Nonprofit Terms; Industry Terms: Not Available to Industry
Depositor comments: Ichimura et al., JBC 2008 283, 22847
How to cite: pMXs-puro GFP-p62 L343A was a gift from Noboru Mizushima (Addgene plasmid # 38279 ; http://n2t.net/addgene:38279 ; RRID:Addgene_38279)
